Addgene plasmid #111115: pCR1276
Purpose: Expresses RAD51C_+_56769980.23-P1P2 sgRNA in pCR1068
Depositing lab: Jacob Corn. Depositing organization: University of California, Berkeley. Publication: CRISPR-Cas9 genome editing in human cells occurs via the Fanconi anemia pathway. Richardson CD, Kazane KR, Feng SJ, Zelin E, Bray NL, Schafer AJ, Floor SN, Corn JE. Nat Genet. 2018 Aug;50(8):1132-1139. doi: 10.1038/s41588-018-0174-0. Epub 2018 Jul 27. PubMed 30054595.
Backbone
  Vector backbone: pCR1068
  Vector type: Lentiviral
Growth in bacteria
  Bacterial resistance: Ampicillin, 100 μg/mL
  Growth temperature: 37°C
  Growth strain: NEB Stable
  Copy number: High Copy
Gene/Insert
  Gene/Insert name: RAD51C gRNA
  gRNA/shRNA sequence: GCAGGCTCACCTGCTAACCC
  Species: H. sapiens (human)
  Entrez Gene: RAD51C (a.k.a. BROVCA3, FANCO, R51H3, RAD51L2)
  Cloning method: Restriction Enzyme; 5′ cloning site Unknown (unknown if destroyed)
Terms and licenses: Academic/Nonprofit Terms; Industry Terms: Not Available to Industry
How to cite: pCR1276 was a gift from Jacob Corn (Addgene plasmid # 111115 ; http://n2t.net/addgene:111115 ; RRID:Addgene_111115)
