[The description below was written by a language model from this plasmid's Addgene catalogue record and pLannotate feature annotations shown in this document.]
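Description:
pCR1276 is a lentiviral single-guide RNA expression plasmid built on the pCR1068 backbone. It carries a guide targeting human RAD51C, a RAD51 paralog also known as FANCO. The guide name (with its P1P2 suffix and genomic coordinate) resembles the naming used for promoter-targeted CRISPRi/CRISPRa libraries, but the record says only that the plasmid expresses this sgRNA. In bacteria it is maintained at high copy through a ColE1/pUC-type origin and selected with ampicillin via the bla gene.

The transfer cassette has a CMV enhancer/promoter fused to a truncated HIV-1 5' LTR, which drives Tat-independent production of the viral genomic RNA in packaging cells. This is followed by the Ψ packaging signal with a gag fragment, the Rev response element for nuclear export, and the cPPT/CTS. The cassette ends with a WPRE, which enhances transcript expression, and a truncated 3' LTR. Within the payload, the annotation detects a fragment of the S. pyogenes tracrRNA that corresponds to the sgRNA scaffold. The promoter driving the guide was not annotated and is not stated in the record.

Downstream, an EF-1α promoter drives puromycin N-acetyltransferase followed by monomeric EGFP. The gap between the two coding sequences probably holds a linker or 2A-type element, though none is annotated. Transduced cells can therefore be selected with puromycin and tracked by fluorescence.

Two loxP sites flank the region spanning the sgRNA scaffold through the marker cassette, so Cre could in principle excise or rearrange it, depending on their relative orientation. The associated study examined the role of the Fanconi anemia pathway in Cas9 genome editing outcomes in human cells, which is consistent with using this construct to perturb RAD51C.
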