Features (pLannotate 1.2.2; 23 found; start..end, strand, type, name):
     30..409     +  enhancer       CMV enhancer: human cytomegalovirus immediate early enhancer
    410..609     +  promoter       CMV promoter: human cytomegalovirus (CMV) immediate early promoter
    627..807     +  LTR            5' LTR (truncated): truncated 5' long terminal repeat (LTR) from HIV-1
    854..979     +  misc_feature   HIV-1 Ψ: packaging signal of human immunodeficiency virus type 1
    963..1301    +  CDS            HIV-1 gag (fragment): gag protein from human immunodeficiency virus 1; gag
   1476..1709    +  misc_feature   RRE: The Rev response element (RRE) of HIV-1 allows for Rev-dependent mRNA export from the nucleus to the cytoplasm.
   2086..2186    +  CDS            Rev (fragment): human immunodeficiency virus 1 (HIV-1) Rev protein; rev; enhances nuclear export of unspliced and incompletely spliced viral mRNAs
   2236..2353    +  misc_feature   cPPT/CTS: central polypurine tract and central termination sequence of HIV-1
   2614..2647    +  protein_bind   loxP: Cre-mediated recombination occurs in the 8-bp core sequence (GCATACAT). Cre recombinase
   2772..2839    +  misc_RNA       tracrRNA (fragment): trans-activating CRISPR RNA for the Streptococcus pyogenes CRISPR/Cas9 system
   2912..4083    +  promoter       EF-1α promoter: strong constitutive promoter for human elongation factor EF-1α
   4095..4691    +  CDS            PuroR: puromycin N-acetyltransferase; pac from Streptomyces alboniger; confers resistance to puromycin
   4767..5486    +  CDS            mEGFP: enhanced GFP with monomerizing A206K mutation (Zacharias et al., 2002) mammalian codon-optimized
   5506..5539    +  protein_bind   loxP: Cre-mediated recombination occurs in the 8-bp core sequence (GCATACAT). Cre recombinase
   5572..5595    +  misc_feature   MCS (fragment): pBluescript multiple cloning site
   5595..6183    +  misc_feature   WPRE: woodchuck hepatitis virus posttranscriptional regulatory element
   6184..6203    +  misc_feature   MCS (fragment): pBluescript multiple cloning site
   6205..6705    +  CDS            nef (fragment): NEF_HV1LA - Experimental evidence at protein level: Swiss-Prot protein existence level 1. Extracellular Nef protein targets CD4(+) T-lymphocytes for apoptosis by interacting with CXCR4 surface receptors. From Human immunodeficiency virus type 1 group M subtype B (isolate Lai) (HIV-1).
   6712..6892    +  LTR            5' LTR (truncated): truncated 5' long terminal repeat (LTR) from HIV-1
   6954..7542    -  rep_origin     ori: high-copy-number ColE1/pMB1/pBR322/pUC origin of replication
   7713..8573    -  CDS            AmpR: β-lactamase; bla; confers resistance to ampicillin, carbenicillin, and related antibiotics
   8574..8678    -  promoter       AmpR promoter: bla
   8737..8789    -  misc_feature   bom (fragment): basis of mobility region from pBR322
>Addgene plasmid #111115 | pCR1276 | addgene full sequence | sequence record 211912 | Addgene NGS Result
TCGCGATGTACGGGCCAGATATACGCGTTGACATTGATTATTGACTAGTTATTAATAGTAATCAATTACG
GGGTCATTAGTTCATAGCCCATATATGGAGTTCCGCGTTACATAACTTACGGTAAATGGCCCGCCTGGCT
GACCGCCCAACGACCCCCGCCCATTGACGTCAATAATGACGTATGTTCCCATAGTAACGCCAATAGGGAC
TTTCCATTGACGTCAATGGGTGGAGTATTTACGGTAAACTGCCCACTTGGCAGTACATCAAGTGTATCAT
ATGCCAAGTACGCCCCCTATTGACGTCAATGACGGTAAATGGCCCGCCTGGCATTATGCCCAGTACATGA
CCTTATGGGACTTTCCTACTTGGCAGTACATCTACGTATTAGTCATCGCTATTACCATGGTGATGCGGTT
TTGGCAGTACATCAATGGGCGTGGATAGCGGTTTGACTCACGGGGATTTCCAAGTCTCCACCCCATTGAC
GTCAATGGGAGTTTGTTTTGGCACCAAAATCAACGGGACTTTCCAAAATGTCGTAACAACTCCGCCCCAT
TGACGCAAATGGGCGGTAGGCGTGTACGGTGGGAGGTCTATATAAGCAGCGCGTTTTGCCTGTACTGGGT
CTCTCTGGTTAGACCAGATCTGAGCCTGGGAGCTCTCTGGCTAACTAGGGAACCCACTGCTTAAGCCTCA
ATAAAGCTTGCCTTGAGTGCTTCAAGTAGTGTGTGCCCGTCTGTTGTGTGACTCTGGTAACTAGAGATCC
CTCAGACCCTTTTAGTCAGTGTGGAAAATCTCTAGCAGTGGCGCCCGAACAGGGACTTGAAAGCGAAAGG
GAAACCAGAGGAGCTCTCTCGACGCAGGACTCGGCTTGCTGAAGCGCGCACGGCAAGAGGCGAGGGGCGG
CGACTGGTGAGTACGCCAAAAATTTTGACTAGCGGAGGCTAGAAGGAGAGAGATGGGTGCGAGAGCGTCA
GTATTAAGCGGGGGAGAATTAGATCGCGATGGGAAAAAATTCGGTTAAGGCCAGGGGGAAAGAAAAAATA
TAAATTAAAACATATAGTATGGGCAAGCAGGGAGCTAGAACGATTCGCAGTTAATCCTGGCCTGTTAGAA
ACATCAGAAGGCTGTAGACAAATACTGGGACAGCTACAACCATCCCTTCAGACAGGATCAGAAGAACTTA
GATCATTATATAATACAGTAGCAACCCTCTATTGTGTGCATCAAAGGATAGAGATAAAAGACACCAAGGA
AGCTTTAGACAAGATAGAGGAAGAGCAAAACAAAAGTAAGACCACCGCACAGCAAGCGGCCGGCCGCTGA
TCTTCAGACCTGGAGGAGGAGATATGAGGGACAATTGGAGAAGTGAATTATATAAATATAAAGTAGTAAA
AATTGAACCATTAGGAGTAGCACCCACCAAGGCAAAGAGAAGAGTGGTGCAGAGAGAAAAAAGAGCAGTG
GGAATAGGAGCTTTGTTCCTTGGGTTCTTGGGAGCAGCAGGAAGCACTATGGGCGCAGCGTCAATGACGC
TGACGGTACAGGCCAGACAATTATTGTCTGGTATAGTGCAGCAGCAGAACAATTTGCTGAGGGCTATTGA
GGCGCAACAGCATCTGTTGCAACTCACAGTCTGGGGCATCAAGCAGCTCCAGGCAAGAATCCTGGCTGTG
GAAAGATACCTAAAGGATCAACAGCTCCTGGGGATTTGGGGTTGCTCTGGAAAACTCATTTGCACCACTG
CTGTGCCTTGGAATGCTAGTTGGAGTAATAAATCTCTGGAACAGATTTGGAATCACACGACCTGGATGGA
GTGGGACAGAGAAATTAACAATTACACAAGCTTAATACACTCCTTAATTGAAGAATCGCAAAACCAGCAA
GAAAAGAATGAACAAGAATTATTGGAATTAGATAAATGGGCAAGTTTGTGGAATTGGTTTAACATAACAA
ATTGGCTGTGGTATATAAAATTATTCATAATGATAGTAGGAGGCTTGGTAGGTTTAAGAATAGTTTTTGC
TGTACTTTCTATAGTGAATAGAGTTAGGCAGGGATATTCACCATTATCGTTTCAGACCCACCTCCCAACC
CCGAGGGGACCCGACAGGCCCGAAGGAATAGAAGAAGAAGGTGGAGAGAGAGACAGAGACAGATCCATTC
GATTAGTGAACGGATCGGCACTGCGTGCGCCAATTCTGCAGACAAATGGCAGTATTCATCCACAATTTTA
AAAGAAAAGGGGGGATTGGGGGGTACAGTGCAGGGGAAAGAATAGTAGACATAATAGCAACAGACATACA
AACTAAAGAATTACAAAAACAAATTACAAAAATTCAAAATTTTCGGGTTTATTACAGGGACAGCAGAGAT
CCAGTTTGGTTAGTACCGGGCCCGCCCTGCAGGTCTAGAGATCCGACGCGCCATCTCTAGGCCCGCGCCG
GCCCCCTCGCACGGACTTGTGGGAGAAGCTCGGCTACTCCCCTGCCCCGGTTAATTTGCATATAATATTT
CCTAGTAACTATAGAGGCTTAATGTGCGATAAAAGACAGATAATCTGTTCTTTTTAATACTAGCTACATT
TTACATGATAGGCTTGGATTTCTATAACTTCGTATAGCATACATTATACGAAGTTATAAACAGCACAAAA
GGAAACTCACCCTAACTGTAAAGTAATTGTGTGTTTTGAGACTATAAGTATCCCTTGGAGAACCACCTTG
TTGGCAGGCTCACCTGCTAACCCGTTTAAGAGCTAAGCTGGAAACAGCATAGCAAGTTTAAATAAGGCTA
GTCCGTTATCAACTTGAAAAAGTGGCACCGAGTCGGTGCTTTTTTTCTCGAGTACTAGGATCCATTAGGC
GGCCGCCCTGCAGGGTGGATAACCGTATTACCGCCATGCATGTGCCCGTCAGTGGGCAGAGCGCACATCG
CCCACAGTCCCCGAGAAGTTGGGGGGAGGGGTCGGCAATTGAACCGGTGCCTAGAGAAGGTGGCGCGGGG
TAAACTGGGAAAGTGATGTCGTGTACTGGCTCCGCCTTTTTCCCGAGGGTGGGGGAGAACCGTATATAAG
TGCAGTAGTCGCCGTGAACGTTCTTTTTCGCAACGGGTTTGCCGCCAGAACACAGGTAAGTGCCGTGTGT
GGTTCCCGCGGGCCTGGCCTCTTTACGGGTTATGGCCCTTGCGTGCCTTGAATTACTTCCACCTGGCTGC
AGTACGTGATTCTTGATCCCGAGCTTCGGGTTGGAAGTGGGTGGGAGAGTTCGAGGCCTTGCGCTTAAGG
AGCCCCTTCGCCTCGTGCTTGAGTTGAGGCCTGGCCTGGGCGCTGGGGCCGCCGCGTGCGAATCTGGTGG
CACCTTCGCGCCTGTCTCGCTGCTTTCGATAAGTCTCTAGCCATTTAAAATTTTTGATGACCTGCTGCGA
CGCTTTTTTTCTGGCAAGATAGTCTTGTAAATGCGGGCCAAGATCTGCACACTGGTATTTCGGTTTTTGG
GGCCGCGGGCGGCGACGGGGCCCGTGCGTCCCAGCGCACATGTTCGGCGAGGCGGGGCCTGCGAGCGCGG
CCACCGAGAATCGGACGGGGGTAGTCTCAAGCTGGCCGGCCTGCTCTGGTGCCTGGCCTCGCGCCGCCGT
GTATCGCCCCGCCCTGGGCGGCAAGGCTGGCCCGGTCGGCACCAGTTGCGTGAGCGGAAAGATGGCCGCT
TCCCGGCCCTGCTGCAGGGAGCTCAAAATGGAGGACGCGGCGCTCGGGAGAGCGGGCGGGTGAGTCACCC
ACACAAAGGAAAAGGGCCTTTCCGTCCTCAGCCGTCGCTTCATGTGACTCCACGGAGTACCGGGCGCCGT
CCAGGCACCTCGATTAGTTCTCGCGCTTTTGGAGTACGTCGTCTTTAGGTTGGGGGGAGGGGTTTTATGC
GATGGAGTTTCCCCACACTGAGTGGGTGGAGACTGAAGTTAGGCCAGCTTGGCACTTGATGTAATTCTCC
TTGGAATTTGCCCTTTTTGAGTTTGGATCTTGGTTCATTCTCAAGCCTCAGACAGTGGTTCAAAGTTTTT
TTCTTCCATTTCAGGTGTCGTGAGCTAGCCCACCATGACCGAGTACAAGCCCACGGTGCGCCTCGCCACC
CGCGACGACGTCCCCCGGGCCGTACGCACCCTCGCCGCCGCGTTCGCCGACTACCCCGCCACGCGCCACA
CCGTCGACCCGGACCGCCACATCGAGCGGGTCACCGAGCTGCAAGAACTCTTCCTCACGCGCGTCGGGCT
CGACATCGGCAAGGTGTGGGTCGCGGACGACGGCGCCGCGGTGGCGGTCTGGACCACGCCGGAGAGCGTC
GAAGCGGGGGCGGTGTTCGCCGAGATCGGCCCGCGCATGGCCGAGTTGAGCGGTTCCCGGCTGGCCGCGC
AGCAACAGATGGAAGGCCTCCTGGCGCCGCACCGGCCCAAGGAGCCCGCGTGGTTCCTGGCCACCGTCGG
CGTCTCGCCCGACCACCAGGGCAAGGGTCTGGGCAGCGCCGTCGTGCTCCCCGGAGTGGAGGCGGCCGAG
CGCGCCGGGGTGCCCGCCTTCCTGGAGACCTCCGCGCCCCGCAACCTCCCCTTCTACGAGCGGCTCGGCT
TCACCGTCACCGCCGACGTCGAGGTGCCCGAAGGACCGCGCACCTGGTGCATGACCCGCAAGCCCGGTGC
CGGATCGGGAGAGGGCAGAGGAAGTCTGCTAACATGCGGTGACGTCGAGGAGAATCCTGGCCCACCGGTC
GCCACCATGGTGAGCAAGGGCGAGGAGCTGTTCACCGGGGTGGTGCCCATCCTGGTCGAGCTGGACGGCG
ACGTAAACGGCCACAAGTTCAGCGTGTCCGGCGAGGGCGAGGGCGATGCCACCTACGGCAAGCTGACCCT
GAAGTTCATCTGCACCACCGGCAAGCTGCCGGTGCCCTGGCCCACCCTCGTGACCACCCTGACCCATGGC
GTGCAGTGCTTCAGCCGCTACCCCGACCACATGAAGCAGCACGACTTCTTCAAGTCCGCCATGCCCGAAG
GCTACGTCCAGGAGCGCACCATCTTCTTCAAGGACGACGGCAACTACAAGACCCGCGCCGAGGTGAAGTT
CGAGGGCGACACCCTGGTGAACCGCATCGAGCTGAAGGGCATCGACTTCAAGGAGGACGGCAACATCCTG
GGGCACAAGCTGGAGTACAACTACAACAGCCACAACGTCTATATCATGGCCGACAAGCAGAAGAACGGCA
TCAAGGTGAACTTCAAGATCCGCCACAACATCGAGGACGGCAGCGTGCAGCTCGCCGACCACTACCAGCA
GAACACCCCCATCGGCGACGGCCCCGTGCTGCTGCCCGACAACCACTACCTGAGCACCCAGTCCAAGCTG
AGTAAAGACCCCAACGAGAAGCGCGATCACATGGTCCTGCTGGAGTTCGTGACCGCCGCCGGGATCACTC
TCGGCATGGACGAGCTGTACAAGTAAGAATTCGTCGAGGGACCTAATAACTTCGTATAGCATACATTATA
CGAAGTTATACATGTTTAAGGGTTCCGGTTCCACTAGGTACAATTCGATATCAAGCTTATCGATAATCAA
CCTCTGGATTACAAAATTTGTGAAAGATTGACTGGTATTCTTAACTATGTTGCTCCTTTTACGCTATGTG
GATACGCTGCTTTAATGCCTTTGTATCATGCTATTGCTTCCCGTATGGCTTTCATTTTCTCCTCCTTGTA
TAAATCCTGGTTGCTGTCTCTTTATGAGGAGTTGTGGCCCGTTGTCAGGCAACGTGGCGTGGTGTGCACT
GTGTTTGCTGACGCAACCCCCACTGGTTGGGGCATTGCCACCACCTGTCAGCTCCTTTCCGGGACTTTCG
CTTTCCCCCTCCCTATTGCCACGGCGGAACTCATCGCCGCCTGCCTTGCCCGCTGCTGGACAGGGGCTCG
GCTGTTGGGCACTGACAATTCCGTGGTGTTGTCGGGGAAATCATCGTCCTTTCCTTGGCTGCTCGCCTGT
GTTGCCACCTGGATTCTGCGCGGGACGTCCTTCTGCTACGTCCCTTCGGCCCTCAATCCAGCGGACCTTC
CTTCCCGCGGCCTGCTGCCGGCTCTGCGGCCTCTTCCGCGTCTTCGCCTTCGCCCTCAGACGAGTCGGAT
CTCCCTTTGGGCCGCCTCCCCGCATCGATACCGTCGACCTCGATCGAGACCTAGAAAAACATGGAGCAAT
CACAAGTAGCAATACAGCAGCTACCAATGCTGATTGTGCCTGGCTAGAAGCACAAGAGGAGGAGGAGGTG
GGTTTTCCAGTCACACCTCAGGTACCTTTAAGACCAATGACTTACAAGGCAGCTGTAGATCTTAGCCACT
TTTTAAAAGAAAAGGGGGGACTGGAAGGGCTAATTCACTCCCAACGAAGACAAGATATCCTTGATCTGTG
GATCTACCACACACAAGGCTACTTCCCTGATTGGCAGAACTACACACCAGGGCCAGGGATCAGATATCCA
CTGACCTTTGGATGGTGCTACAAGCTAGTACCAGTTGAGCAAGAGAAGGTAGAAGAAGCCAATGAAGGAG
AGAACACCCGCTTGTTACACCCTGTGAGCCTGCATGGGATGGATGACCCGGAGAGAGAAGTATTAGAGTG
GAGGTTTGACAGCCGCCTAGCATTTCATCACATGGCCCGAGAGCTGCATCCGGACTGTACTGGGTCTCTC
TGGTTAGACCAGATCTGAGCCTGGGAGCTCTCTGGCTAACTAGGGAACCCACTGCTTAAGCCTCAATAAA
GCTTGCCTTGAGTGCTTCAAGTAGTGTGTGCCCGTCTGTTGTGTGACTCTGGTAACTAGAGATCCCTCAG
ACCCTTTTAGTCAGTGTGGAAAATCTCTAGCAGCATGTGAGCAAAAGGCCAGCAAAAGGCCAGGAACCGT
AAAAAGGCCGCGTTGCTGGCGTTTTTCCATAGGCTCCGCCCCCCTGACGAGCATCACAAAAATCGACGCT
CAAGTCAGAGGTGGCGAAACCCGACAGGACTATAAAGATACCAGGCGTTTCCCCCTGGAAGCTCCCTCGT
GCGCTCTCCTGTTCCGACCCTGCCGCTTACCGGATACCTGTCCGCCTTTCTCCCTTCGGGAAGCGTGGCG
CTTTCTCATAGCTCACGCTGTAGGTATCTCAGTTCGGTGTAGGTCGTTCGCTCCAAGCTGGGCTGTGTGC
ACGAACCCCCCGTTCAGCCCGACCGCTGCGCCTTATCCGGTAACTATCGTCTTGAGTCCAACCCGGTAAG
ACACGACTTATCGCCACTGGCAGCAGCCACTGGTAACAGGATTAGCAGAGCGAGGTATGTAGGCGGTGCT
ACAGAGTTCTTGAAGTGGTGGCCTAACTACGGCTACACTAGAAGAACAGTATTTGGTATCTGCGCTCTGC
TGAAGCCAGTTACCTTCGGAAAAAGAGTTGGTAGCTCTTGATCCGGCAAACAAACCACCGCTGGTAGCGG
TGGTTTTTTTGTTTGCAAGCAGCAGATTACGCGCAGAAAAAAAGGATCTCAAGAAGATCCTTTGATCTTT
TCTACGGGGTCTGACGCTCAGTGGAACGAAAACTCACGTTAAGGGATTTTGGTCATGAGATTATCAAAAA
GGATCTTCACCTAGATCCTTTTAAATTAAAAATGAAGTTTTAAATCAATCTAAAGTATATATGAGTAAAC
TTGGTCTGACAGTTACCAATGCTTAATCAGTGAGGCACCTATCTCAGCGATCTGTCTATTTCGTTCATCC
ATAGTTGCCTGACTCCCCGTCGTGTAGATAACTACGATACGGGAGGGCTTACCATCTGGCCCCAGTGCTG
CAATGATACCGCGAGACCCACGCTCACCGGCTCCAGATTTATCAGCAATAAACCAGCCAGCCGGAAGGGC
CGAGCGCAGAAGTGGTCCTGCAACTTTATCCGCCTCCATCCAGTCTATTAATTGTTGCCGGGAAGCTAGA
GTAAGTAGTTCGCCAGTTAATAGTTTGCGCAACGTTGTTGCCATTGCTACAGGCATCGTGGTGTCACGCT
CGTCGTTTGGTATGGCTTCATTCAGCTCCGGTTCCCAACGATCAAGGCGAGTTACATGATCCCCCATGTT
GTGCAAAAAAGCGGTTAGCTCCTTCGGTCCTCCGATCGTTGTCAGAAGTAAGTTGGCCGCAGTGTTATCA
CTCATGGTTATGGCAGCACTGCATAATTCTCTTACTGTCATGCCATCCGTAAGATGCTTTTCTGTGACTG
GTGAGTACTCAACCAAGTCATTCTGAGAATAGTGTATGCGGCGACCGAGTTGCTCTTGCCCGGCGTCAAT
ACGGGATAATACCGCGCCACATAGCAGAACTTTAAAAGTGCTCATCATTGGAAAACGTTCTTCGGGGCGA
AAACTCTCAAGGATCTTACCGCTGTTGAGATCCAGTTCGATGTAACCCACTCGTGCACCCAACTGATCTT
CAGCATCTTTTACTTTCACCAGCGTTTCTGGGTGAGCAAAAACAGGAAGGCAAAATGCCGCAAAAAAGGG
AATAAGGGCGACACGGAAATGTTGAATACTCATACTCTTCCTTTTTCAATATTATTGAAGCATTTATCAG
GGTTATTGTCTCATGAGCGGATACATATTTGAATGTATTTAGAAAAATAAACAAATAGGGGTTCCGCGCA
CATTTCCCCGAAAAGTGCCACCTGACGTCGACGGATCGGGAGATCTCCCGATCCCCTATGGTGCACTCTC
AGTACAATCTGCTCTGATGCCGCATAGTTAAGCCAGTATCTGCTCCCTGCTTGTGTGTTGGAGGTCGCTG
AGTAGTGCGCGAGCAAAATTTAAGCTACAACAAGGCAAGGCTTGACCGACAATTGCATGAAGAATCTGCT
TAGGGTTAGGCGTTTTGCGCTGCT
